>Addgene plasmid #85535 | FgH1tUTG_mup53_Ex5 | addgene full sequence | sequence record 169872 | Addgene NGS Result
GATACCCCCTAGAGCCCCAGCTGGTTCTTTCCGCCTCAGAAGCCATAGAGCCCACCGCATCCCCAGCATG
CCTGCTATTGTCTTCCCAATCCTCCCCCTTGCTGTCCTGCCCCACCCCACCCCCCAGAATAGAATGACAC
CTACTCAGACAATGCGATGCAATTTCCTCATTTTATTAGGAAAGGACAGTGGGAGTGGCACCTTCCAGGG
TCAAGGAAGGCACGGGGGAGGGGCAAACAACAGATGGCTGGCAACTAGAAGGCACAGTCGAGGCTGATCA
GCGGGTTTAAACGGGCCCTGCTAGAGATTTTCCACACTGACTAAAAGGGTCTGAGGGATCTCTAGTTACC
AGAGTCACACAACAGACGGGCACACACTACTTGAAGCACTCAAGGCAAGCTTTATTGAGGCTTAAGCAGT
GGGTTCCCTAGTTAGCCAGAGAGCTCCCAGGCTCAGATCTGGTCTAACCAGAGAGACCCAGTACAGTCCG
GATGCAGCTCTCGGGCCATGTGATGAAATGCTAGGCGGCTGTCAAACCTCCACTCTAATACTTCTCTCTC
CGGGTCATCCATCCCATGCAGGCTCACAGGGTGTAACAAGCGGGTGTTCTCTCCTTCATTGGCTTCTTCT
ACCTTCTCTTGCTCAACTGGTACTAGCTTGTAGCACCATCCAAAGGTCAGTGGATATCTGATCCCTGGCC
CTGGTGTGTAGTTCTGCCAATCAGGGAAGTAGCCTTGTGTGTGGTAGATCCACAGATCAAGGATATCTTG
TCTTCGTTGGGAGTGAATTAGCCCTTCCAGTCCCCCCTTTTCTTTTAAAAAGTGGCTAAGATCTACAGCT
GCCTTGTAAGTCATTGGTCTTAAAGGTACCTGAGGTGTGACTGGAAAACCCACCTCCTCCTCCTCTTGTG
CTTCTAGCCAGGCACAATCAGCATTGGTAGCTGCTGTATTGCTACTTGTGATTGCTCCATGTTTTTCTAG
GTCTCGATGCGGGGAGGCGGCCCAAAGGGAGATCCGACTCGTCTGAGGGCGAAGGCGAAGACGCGGAAGA
GGCCGCAGAGCCGGCAGCAGGCCGCGGGAAGGAAGGTCCGCTGGATTGAGGGCCGAAGGGACGTAGCAGA
AGGACGTCCCGCGCAGAATCCAGGTGGCAACACAGGCGAGCAGCCAAGGAAAGGACGATGATTTCCCCGA
CAACACCACGGAATTGTCAGTGCCCAACAGCCGAGCCCCTGTCCAGCAGCGGGCAAGGCAGGCGGCGATG
AGTTCCGCCGTGGCAATAGGGAGGGGGAAAGCGAAAGTCCCGGAAAGGAGCTGACAGGTGGTGGCAATGC
CCCAACCAGTGGGGGTTGCGTCAGCAAACACAGTGCACACCACGCCACGTTGCCTGACAACGGGCCACAA
CTCCTCATAAAGAGACAGCAACCAGGATTTATACAAGGAGGAGAAAATGAAAGCCATACGGGAAGCAATA
GCATGATACAAAGGCATTAAAGCAGCGTATCCACATAGCGTAAAAGGAGCAACATAGTTAAGAATACCAG
TCAATCTTTCACAAATTTTGTAATCCAGAGGTTGATTATCGATAAGCTTGATATCGAATTGTAGATCGCG
GCCGCTTTACTTGTACAGCTCGTCCATGCCGAGAGTGATCCCGGCGGCGGTCACGAACTCCAGCAGGACC
ATGTGATCGCGCTTCTCGTTGGGGTCTTTGCTCAGGGCGGACTGGGTGCTCAGGTAGTGGTTGTCGGGCA
GCAGCACGGGGCCGTCGCCGATGGGGGTGTTCTGCTGGTAGTGGTCGGCGAGCTGCACGCTGCCGTCCTC
GATGTTGTGGCGGATCTTGAAGTTCACCTTGATGCCGTTCTTCTGCTTGTCGGCCATGATATAGACGTTG
TGGCTGTTGTAGTTGTACTCCAGCTTGTGCCCCAGGATGTTGCCGTCCTCCTTGAAGTCGATGCCCTTCA
GCTCGATGCGGTTCACCAGGGTGTCGCCCTCGAACTTCACCTCGGCGCGGGTCTTGTAGTTGCCGTCGTC
CTTGAAGAAGATGGTGCGCTCCTGGACGTAGCCTTCGGGCATGGCGGACTTGAAGAAGTCGTGCTGCTTC
ATGTGGTCGGGGTAGCGGCTGAAGCACTGCACGCCGTAGGTCAGGGTGGTCACGAGGGTGGGCCAGGGCA
CGGGCAGCTTGCCGGTGGTGCAGATGAACTTCAGGGTCAGCTTGCCGTAGGTGGCATCGCCCTCGCCCTC
GCCGGACACGCTGAACTTGTGGCCGTTTACGTCGCCGTCCAGCTCGACCAGGATGGGCACCACCCCGGTG
AACAGCTCCTCGCCCTTGCTCACCATTGGGCCAGGATTCTCCTCGACGTCACCGCATGTTAGCAGACTTC
CTCTGCCCTCACCGGACCCAGAGCCAGACTCACATTTCAGCTGCTTTTCCAGGCCACAGATGATCAGTTC
CAGGCCAAAAAGGAATGCAGGCTCAGCCCCTTGGTGGTCAAACAACTCAATAGCTTGCCGCAGCAGTGGT
GGCATGGAGTCAGTGGTGGGGGTCTCCCTCTCCTCCTTGGCAACTTGGTGCTCCTGGTCCTCCAGCACAC
AGCCCAAGGTGAAGTGGCCCACAGCAGAGAGGGCATACAAGGCATTTTCCAGGGAGAAGCCTTGTTGGCA
CAGGAATGCCAGCTGGTTCTCCAGGGTCTCATACTGCTTCTCTGTAGGCCTGGTGCCCAAGTGAACTTTG
GCACCATCCCGGTGGGAGAGCAAGGCACATCTGAAGCTCTTGGCATTGTTCCTCAGGAAGTCCTGCCAGG
ACTCCCCTTCCAGAGGGCAGAAGTGGGTGTGGTGCCTGTCCAACATCTCAATGGCCAGGGCATCAAGCAG
AGCCCTCTTGTTCTTCACATGCCAGTACAGGGTAGGCTGCTCCACACCCAGCTTCTGGGCCAGCTTCCTG
GTGGTCAAGCCCTCAATGCCAACTTCATTCAGGAGCTCCAAGGCAGAGTTGATGACTTTGCTCTTGTCCA
GTCTGGACATGGTGGATCCTCTAGAGTCGACCTGCAGCCCAAGCTTCGTCTAACAAAAAAGCCAAAAACG
GCCAGAATTTAGCGGACAATTTACTAGTCTAACACTGAAAATTACATATTGACCCAAATGATTACATTTC
AAAAGGTGCCTAAAAAACTTCACAAAACACACTCGCCAACCCCGAGCGCATAGTTCAAAACCGGAGCTTC
AGCTACTTAAGAAGATAGGTACATAAAACCGACCAAAGAAACTGACGCCTCACTTATCCCTCCCCTCACC
AGAGGTCCGGCGCCTGTCGATTCAGGAGAGCCTACCCTAGGCCCGAACCCTGCGTCCTGCGACGGAGAAA
AGCCTACCGCACACCTACCGGCAGGTGGCCCCACCCTGCATTATAAGCCAACAGAACGGGTGACGTCACG
ACACGACGAGGGCGCGCGCTCCCAAAGGTACGGGTGCACTGCCCAACGGCACCGCCATAACTGCCGCCCC
CGCAACAGACGACAAACCGAGTTCTCCAGTCAGTGACAAACTTCACGTCAGGGTCCCCAGATGGTGCCCC
AGCCCATCTCACCCGAATAAGAGCTTTCCCGCATTAGCGAAGGCCTCAAGACCTTGGGTTCTTGCCGCCC
ACCATGCCCCCCACCTTGTTTCAACGACCTCACAGCCCGCCTCACAAGCGTCTTCCATTCAAGACTCGGG
AACAGCCGCCATTTTGCTGCGCTCCCCCCAACCCCCAGTTCAGGGCAACCTTGCTCGCGGACCCAGACTA
CAGCCCTTGGCGGTCTCTCCACACGCTTCCGTCCCACCGAGCGGCCCGGCGGCCACGAAAGCCCCGGCCA
GCCCAGCAGCCCGCTACTCACCAAGTGACGATCACAGCGATCCACAAACAAGAACCGCGACCCAAATCCC
GGCTGCGACGGAACTAGCTGTGCCACACCCGGCGCGTCCTTATATAATCATCGGCGTTCACCGCCCCACG
GAGATCCCTCCGCAGAATCGCCGAGAAGGGACTACTTTTCCTCGCCTGTTCCGCTCTCTGGAAAGAAAAC
CAGTGCCCTAGAGTCACCCAAGTCCCGTCCTAAAATGTCCTTCTGCTGATACTGGGGTTCTAAGGCCGAG
TCTTATGAGCAGCGGGCCGCTGTCCTGAGCGTCCGGGCGGAAGGATCAGGACGCTCGCTGCGCCCTTCGT
CTGACGTGGCAGCGCTCGCCGTGAGGAGGGGGGCGCCCGCGGGAGGCGCCAAAACCCGGCGCGGAGGCCA
GATCTGGAGCCGACACGGGTTAATTAAAAAAAAAGCACCGACTCGGTGCCACTTTTTCAAGTTGATAACG
GACTAGCCTTATTTTAACTTGCTATTTCTAGCTCTAAAACTCACCATCGGAGCAGCGCTCGGGAATCTCT
ATCACTGATAGGGACTTATAAGATTCCCAAATCCAAAGACATTTCACGTTTATGGTGATTTCCCAGAACA
CATAGCGACATGCAAATATTGCAGGGCGCCACTCCCCTGTCCCTCACAGCCATCTTCCTGCCAGGGCGCA
CGCGCGCTGGGTGTTCCCGCCTAGTGACACTGGGCCCGCGATTCCTTGGAGCGGGTTGATGACGTCAGCG
TTCGAATTCCATGGTTAATTAACCAAACTGGATCTCTGCTGTCCCTGTAATAAACCCGAAAATTTTGAAT
TTTTGTAATTTGTTTTTGTAATTCTTTAGTTTGTATGTCTGTTGCTATTATGTCTACTATTCTTTCCCCT
GCACTGTACCCCCCAATCCCCCCTTTTCTTTTAAAATTGTGGATGAATACTGCCATTTGTCTGCAGAATT
GGCGCACGCAGTGCCGATCCGTTCACTAATCGAATGGATCTGTCTCTGTCTCTCTCTCCACCTTCTTCTT
CTATTCCTTCGGGCCTGTCGGGTCCCCTCGGGGTTGGGAGGTGGGTCTGAAACGATAATGGTGAATATCC
CTGCCTAACTCTATTCACTATAGAAAGTACAGCAAAAACTATTCTTAAACCTACCAAGCCTCCTACTATC
ATTATGAATAATTTTATATACCACAGCCAATTTGTTATGTTAAACCAATTCCACAAACTTGCCCATTTAT
CTAATTCCAATAATTCTTGTTCATTCTTTTCTTGCTGGTTTTGCGATTCTTCAATTAAGGAGTGTATTAA
GCTTGTGTAATTGTTAATTTCTCTGTCCCACTCCATCCAGGTCGTGTGATTCCAAATCTGTTCCAGAGAT
TTATTACTCCAACTAGCATTCCAAGGCACAGCAGTGGTGCAAATGAGTTTTCCAGAGCAACCCCAAATCC
CCAGGAGCTGTTGATCCTTTAGGTATCTTTCCACAGCCAGGATTCTTGCCTGGAGCTGCTTGATGCCCCA
GACTGTGAGTTGCAACAGATGCTGTTGCGCCTCAATAGCCCTCAGCAAATTGTTCTGCTGCTGCACTATA
CCAGACAATAATTGTCTGGCCTGTACCGTCAGCGTCATTGACGCTGCGCCCATAGTGCTTCCTGCTGCTC
CCAAGAACCCAAGGAACAAAGCTCCTATTCCCACTGCTCTTTTTTCTCTCTGCACCACTCTTCTCTTTGC
CTTGGTGGGTGCTACTCCTAATGGTTCAATTTTTACTACTTTATATTTATATAATTCACTTCTCCAATTG
TCCCTCATATCTCCTCCTCCAGGTCTGAAGATCAGCGGCCGCTTGCTGTGCGGTGGTCTTACTTTTGTTT
TGCTCTTCCTCTATCTTGTCTAAAGCTTCCTTGGTGTCTTTTATCTCTATCCTTTGATGCACACAATAGA
GGGTTGCTACTGTATTATATAATGATCTAAGTTCTTCTGATCCTGTCTGAAGGGATGGTTGTAGCTGTCC
CAGTATTTGTCTACAGCCTTCTGATGTTTCTAACAGGCCAGGATTAACTGCGAATCGTTCTAGCTCCCTG
CTTGCCCATACTATATGTTTTAATTTATATTTTTTCTTTCCCCCTGGCCTTAACCGAATTTTTTCCCATC
GCGATCTAATTCTCCCCCGCTTAATACTGACGCTCTCGCACCCATCTCTCTCCTTCTAGCCTCCGCTAGT
CAAAATTTTTGGCGTACTCACCAGTCGCCGCCCCTCGCCTCTTGCCGTGCGCGCTTCAGCAAGCCGAGTC
CTGCGTCGAGAGAGCTCCTCTGGTTTCCCTTTCGCTTTCAAGTCCCTGTTCGGGCGCCACTGCTAGAGAT
TTTCCACACTGACTAAAAGGGTCTGAGGGATCTCTAGTTACCAGAGTCACACAACAGACGGGCACACACT
ACTTGAAGCACTCAAGGCAAGCTTTATTGAGGCTTAAGCAGTGGGTTCCCTAGTTAGCCAGAGAGCTCCC
AGGCTCAGATCTGGTCTAACCAGAGAGACCCAGTACAGGCAAAACGCGCTGCTTATATAGACCTCCCACC
GTACACGCCTACCGCCCATTTGCGTCAATGGGGCGGAGTTGTTACGACATTTTGGAAAGTCCCGTTGATT
TTGGTGCCAAAACAAACTCCCATTGACGTCAATGGGGTGGAGACTTGGAAATCCCCGTGAGTCAAACCGC
TATCCACGCCCATTGATGTACTGCCAAAACCGCATCACCATGGTAATAGCGATGACTAATACGTAGATGT
ACTGCCAAGTAGGAAAGTCCCATAAGGTCATGTACTGGGCATAATGCCAGGCGGGCCATTTACCGTCATT
GACGTCAATAGGGGGCGTACTTGGCATATGATACACTTGATGTACTGCCAAGTGGGCAGTTTACCGTAAA
TACTCCACCCATTGACGTCAATGGAAAGTCCCTATTGGCGTTACTATGGGAACATACGTCATTATTGACG
TCAATGGGCGGGGGTCGTTGGGCGGTCAGCCAGGCGGGCCATTTACCGTAAGTTATGTAACGCGGAACTC
CATATATGGGCTATGAACTAATGACCCCGTAATTGATTACTATTAATAACTAGTCAATAATCAATGTCAA
CGCGTATATCTGGCCCGTACATCGCGAAGCAGCGCAAAACGCCTAACCCTAAGCAGATTCTTCATGCAAT
TGTCGGTCAAGCCTTGCCTTGTTGTAGCTTAAATTTTGCTCGCGCACTACTCAGCGACCTCCAACACACA
AGCAGGGAGCAGATACTGGCTTAACTATGCGGCATCAGAGCAGATTGTACTGAGAGTGCACCATAGGGGA
TCGGGAGATCTCCCGATCCGTCGACGTCAGGTGGCACTTTTCGGGGAAATGTGCGCGGAACCCCTATTTG
TTTATTTTTCTAAATACATTCAAATATGTATCCGCTCATGAGACAATAACCCTGATAAATGCTTCAATAA
TATTGAAAAAGGAAGAGTATGAGTATTCAACATTTCCGTGTCGCCCTTATTCCCTTTTTTGCGGCATTTT
GCCTTCCTGTTTTTGCTCACCCAGAAACGCTGGTGAAAGTAAAAGATGCTGAAGATCAGTTGGGTGCACG
AGTGGGTTACATCGAACTGGATCTCAACAGCGGTAAGATCCTTGAGAGTTTTCGCCCCGAAGAACGTTTT
CCAATGATGAGCACTTTTAAAGTTCTGCTATGTGGCGCGGTATTATCCCGTATTGACGCCGGGCAAGAGC
AACTCGGTCGCCGCATACACTATTCTCAGAATGACTTGGTTGAGTACTCACCAGTCACAGAAAAGCATCT
TACGGATGGCATGACAGTAAGAGAATTATGCAGTGCTGCCATAACCATGAGTGATAACACTGCGGCCAAC
TTACTTCTGACAACGATCGGAGGACCGAAGGAGCTAACCGCTTTTTTGCACAACATGGGGGATCATGTAA
CTCGCCTTGATCGTTGGGAACCGGAGCTGAATGAAGCCATACCAAACGACGAGCGTGACACCACGATGCC
TGTAGCAATGGCAACAACGTTGCGCAAACTATTAACTGGCGAACTACTTACTCTAGCTTCCCGGCAACAA
TTAATAGACTGGATGGAGGCGGATAAAGTTGCAGGACCACTTCTGCGCTCGGCCCTTCCGGCTGGCTGGT
TTATTGCTGATAAATCTGGAGCCGGTGAGCGTGGGTCTCGCGGTATCATTGCAGCACTGGGGCCAGATGG
TAAGCCCTCCCGTATCGTAGTTATCTACACGACGGGGAGTCAGGCAACTATGGATGAACGAAATAGACAG
ATCGCTGAGATAGGTGCCTCACTGATTAAGCATTGGTAACTGTCAGACCAAGTTTACTCATATATACTTT
AGATTGATTTAAAACTTCATTTTTAATTTAAAAGGATCTAGGTGAAGATCCTTTTTGATAATCTCATGAC
CAAAATCCCTTAACGTGAGTTTTCGTTCCACTGAGCGTCAGACCCCGTAGAAAAGATCAAAGGATCTTCT
TGAGATCCTTTTTTTCTGCGCGTAATCTGCTGCTTGCAAACAAAAAAACCACCGCTACCAGCGGTGGTTT
GTTTGCCGGATCAAGAGCTACCAACTCTTTTTCCGAAGGTAACTGGCTTCAGCAGAGCGCAGATACCAAA
TACTGTTCTTCTAGTGTAGCCGTAGTTAGGCCACCACTTCAAGAACTCTGTAGCACCGCCTACATACCTC
GCTCTGCTAATCCTGTTACCAGTGGCTGCTGCCAGTGGCGATAAGTCGTGTCTTACCGGGTTGGACTCAA
GACGATAGTTACCGGATAAGGCGCAGCGGTCGGGCTGAACGGGGGGTTCGTGCACACAGCCCAGCTTGGA
GCGAACGACCTACACCGAACTGAGATACCTACAGCGTGAGCTATGAGAAAGCGCCACGCTTCCCGAAGGG
AGAAAGGCGGACAGGTATCCGGTAAGCGGCAGGGTCGGAACAGGAGAGCGCACGAGGGAGCTTCCAGGGG
GAAACGCCTGGTATCTTTATAGTCCTGTCGGGTTTCGCCACCTCTGACTTGAGCGTCGATTTTTGTGATG
CTCGTCAGGGGGGCGGAGCCTATGGAAAAACGCCAGCAACGCGGCCTTTTTACGGTTCCTGGCCTTTTGC
TGGCCTTTTGCTCACATGTTCTTTCCTGCGTTATCCCCTGATTCTGTGGATAACCGTATTACCGCCTTTG
AGTGAGCTGATACCGCTCGCCGCAGCCGAACGACCGAGCGCAGCGAGTCAGTGAGCGAGGAAGCGGAAGA
GCGCCCAATACGCAAACCGCCTCTCCCCGCGCGTTGGCCGATTCATTAATGCAGCTGGCACGACAGGTTT
CCCGACTGGAAAGCGGGCAGTGAGCGCAACGCAATTAATGTGAGTTAGCTCACTCATTAGGCACCCCAGG
CTTTACACTTTATGCTTCCGGCTCGTATGTTGTGTGGAATTGTGAGCGGATAACAATTTCACACAGGAAA
CAGCTATGACCATGATTACGCCAAGCTCTAGCTAGAGGTCGACGGTATACAGACATGATAAGATACATTG
ATGAGTTTGGACAAACCACAACTAGAATGCAGTGAAAAAAATGCTTTATTTGTGAAATTTGTGATGCTAT
TGCTTTATTTGTAACCATTATAAGCTGCAATAAACAAGTTGGGGTGGGCGAAGAACTCCAGCATGAGATC
CCCGCGCTGGAGGATCATCCAGCCGGCGTCCCGGAAAACGATTCCGAAGCCCAACCTTTCATAGAAGGCG
GCGGTGGAATCGAAATCTCGTAGCACGTGTCAGTCCTGCTCCTCGGCCACGAAGTGCACGCAGTTGCCGG
CCGGGTCGCGCAGGGCGAACTCCCGCCCCCACGGCTGCTCGCCGATCTCGGTCATGGCCGGCCCGGAGGC
GTCCCGGAAGTTCGTGGACACGACCTCCGACCACTCGGCGTACAGCTCGTCCAGGCCGCGCACCCACACC
CAGGCCAGGGTGTTGTCCGGCACCACCTGGTCCTGGACCGCGCTGATGAACAGGGTCACGTCGTCCCGGA
CCACACCGGCGAAGTCGTCCTCCACGAAGTCCCGGGAGAACCCGAGCCGGTCGGTCCAGAACTCGACCGC
TCCGGCGACGTCGCGCGCGGTGAGCACCGGAACGGCACTGGTCAACTTGGCCATGGTTTAGTTCCTCACC
TTGTCGTATTATACTATGCCGATATACTATGCCGATGATTAATTGTCAACACGTGCTGATCAGATCCGAA
AATGGATATACAAGCTCCCGGGAGCTTTTTGCAAAAGCCTAGGCCTCCAAAAAAGCCTCCTCACTACTTC
TGGAATAGCTCAGAGGCAGAGGCGGCCTCGGCCTCTGCATAAATAAAAAAAATTAGTCAGCCATGGGGCG
GAGAATGGGCGGAACTGGGCGGAGTTAGGGGCGGGATGGGCGGAGTTAGGGGCGGGACTATGGTTGCTGA
CTAATTGAGATGCATGCTTTGCATACTTCTGCCTGCTGGGGAGCCTGGGGACTTTCCACACCTGGTTGCT
GACTAATTGAGATGCATGCTTTGCATACTTCTGCCTGCTGGGGAGCCTGGGGACTTTCCACACCCTAACT
GACACACATTCCACAGAATTAATTCGCGTTAAATTTTTGTTAAATCAGCTCATTTTTTAACCAATAGGCC
GAAATCGGCAAAATCCCTTATAAATCAAAAGAATAGACCGAGATAGGGT
[37 nt withheld, positions 10620-10656]
AAAGAACGTGGACTCCAACGTCAAAGG
[49 nt withheld, positions 10684-10732]
T
[91 nt withheld, positions 10734-10824]
G
[124 nt withheld, positions 10826-10949]
GGG
Features (pLannotate 1.2.2; 35 found; start..end, strand, type, name):
     18..39      -  promoter       SV40 promoter (fragment): SV40 enhancer and early promoter
     43..267     -  polyA_signal   bGH poly(A) signal: bovine growth hormone polyadenylation signal
    299..479     -  LTR            5' LTR (truncated): truncated 5' long terminal repeat (LTR) from HIV-1
    486..1064    -  CDS            nef (fragment): NEF_HV112 - Experimental evidence at protein level: Swiss-Prot protein existence level 1. Extracellular Nef protein targets CD4(+) T-lymphocytes for apoptosis by interacting with CXCR4 surface receptors. From Human immunodeficiency virus type 1 group M subtype B (isolate PCV12) (HIV-1).
    989..1577    -  misc_feature   WPRE: woodchuck hepatitis virus posttranscriptional regulatory element
   1577..1600    -  misc_feature   MCS (fragment): pBluescript multiple cloning site
   1617..2336    -  CDS            EGFP: the original enhanced GFP (Yang et al., 1996) mammalian codon-optimized
   2400..3020    -  CDS            tetR: TETR2_ECOLX - Experimental evidence at protein level: Swiss-Prot protein existence level 1. TetR is the repressor of the tetracycline resistance element; its N-terminal region forms a helix-turn-helix structure and binds DNA. Binding of tetracycline to TetR reduces the repressor affinity for the tetracycline resistance gene (tetA) promoter operator sites. From Escherichia coli.
   3024..3047    +  misc_feature   MCS (fragment): pUC18/19 multiple cloning site
   3058..4269    -  promoter       UbC promoter: human ubiquitin C promoter
   4305..4380    -  misc_RNA       gRNA scaffold: guide RNA scaffold for the Streptococcus pyogenes CRISPR/Cas9 system
   4404..4424    -  promoter       PLtetO-1 promoter (fragment): modified phage lambda PL promoter with tet operator sites (Lutz and Bujard, 1997)
   4424..4623    -  promoter       H1 promoter (fragment): human H1 RNA promoter
   4679..4796    -  misc_feature   cPPT/CTS: central polypurine tract and central termination sequence of HIV-1
   4846..4946    -  CDS            Rev (fragment): human immunodeficiency virus 1 (HIV-1) Rev protein; rev; enhances nuclear export of unspliced and incompletely spliced viral mRNAs
   5323..5556    -  misc_feature   RRE: The Rev response element (RRE) of HIV-1 allows for Rev-dependent mRNA export from the nucleus to the cytoplasm.
   5702..6065    -  CDS            HIV-1 gag (fragment): gag protein from human immunodeficiency virus 1; gag
   6049..6174    -  misc_feature   HIV-1 Ψ: packaging signal of human immunodeficiency virus type 1
   6221..6401    -  LTR            5' LTR (truncated): truncated 5' long terminal repeat (LTR) from HIV-1
   6419..6618    -  promoter       CMV promoter: human cytomegalovirus (CMV) immediate early promoter
   6619..6998    -  enhancer       CMV enhancer: human cytomegalovirus immediate early enhancer
   7153..7205    +  misc_feature   bom (fragment): basis of mobility region from pBR322
   7264..7368    +  promoter       AmpR promoter: bla
   7369..8229    +  CDS            AmpR: β-lactamase; bla; confers resistance to ampicillin, carbenicillin, and related antibiotics
   8400..8988    +  rep_origin     ori: high-copy-number ColE1/pMB1/pBR322/pUC origin of replication
   9171..9263    +  CDS            lacI (fragment): lac repressor; lacI; The lac repressor binds to the lac operator to inhibit transcription in E. coli. This inhibition can be relieved by adding lactose or isopropyl-β-D-thiogalactopyranoside (IPTG).
   9276..9297    +  protein_bind   CAP binding site: CAP binding activates transcription in the presence of cAMP. E. coli catabolite activator protein
   9312..9342    +  promoter       lac promoter: promoter for the E. coli lac operon
   9346..9368    +  protein_bind   lac operator (fragment): The lac repressor binds to the lac operator to inhibit transcription in E. coli. This inhibition can be relieved by adding lactose or isopropyl-β-D-thiogalactopyranoside (IPTG). lac repressor encoded by lacI
   9439..9560    -  polyA_signal   SV40 poly(A) signal: SV40 polyadenylation signal
   9555..9680    -  CDS            ble (fragment): BLE_KLEPN - Experimental evidence at protein level: Swiss-Prot protein existence level 1. Binding protein with a strong affinity to the bleomycin family of antibiotics. Binds to CL990; an antimitotic-antibiotic compound. From Klebsiella pneumoniae.
   9690..10064   -  CDS            BleoR: antibiotic-binding protein; Sh ble from Streptoalloteichus hindustanus; confers resistance to bleomycin, phleomycin, and Zeocin™
  10083..10130   -  promoter       EM7 promoter: synthetic bacterial promoter&nbsp
  10178..10507   -  promoter       SV40 promoter: SV40 enhancer and early promoter
  10521..10949   -  rep_origin     f1 ori (sequence partly withheld): f1 bacteriophage origin of replication; arrow indicates direction of (+) strand synthesis
