[The description below was written by a language model from this plasmid's Addgene catalogue record and pLannotate feature annotations shown in this document.]
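Description:
FgH1tUTG_mup53_Ex5 is a lentiviral CRISPR vector built on the FUGW backbone for doxycycline/tetracycline-regulated expression of a single guide RNA directed against mouse p53; the name suggests exon 5 as the target. It is about 11 kb and is propagated in E. coli as a high-copy plasmid, using a ColE1/pUC-type origin and ampicillin resistance. The backbone outside the viral region also carries an f1 origin and an SV40/EM7-driven bleomycin/Zeocin resistance cassette.

The viral genome is transcribed from a CMV enhancer/promoter fused to a truncated HIV-1 5' LTR. It contains the Ψ packaging signal with a partial gag sequence, the RRE, the cPPT/CTS, a WPRE and a truncated 3' LTR followed by a bGH polyadenylation signal. This layout is typical of vectors packaged with helper plasmids supplied in trans.

Two expression units sit within this frame. The first is the H1t promoter, a human H1 RNA polymerase III promoter modified with a tet operator sequence, which drives the guide fused to the S. pyogenes Cas9 gRNA scaffold. The guide was inserted through BsmBI sites that were destroyed during cloning. The second is the human ubiquitin C promoter, which drives tetR followed by EGFP. The short gap between these two coding sequences suggests a linking element, but none is annotated.

TetR binds the operator and holds guide transcription off until a tetracycline-class inducer releases it, while EGFP marks transduced cells. No Cas9 is encoded, so the nuclease must be provided separately. The vector is intended for inducible p53 disruption in mouse cells, including in vivo tumour studies of the kind described in the associated publication.
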