Addgene plasmid #85535: FgH1tUTG_mup53_Ex5
Purpose: Inducible expression of guide RNA (mup53_Ex5) with fluorescent GFP reporter
Depositing lab: Marco Herold. Depositing organization: Walter and Eliza Hall Institute of Medical Research. Publication: An inducible lentiviral guide RNA platform enables the identification of tumor-essential genes and tumor-promoting mutations in vivo. Aubrey BJ, Kelly GL, Kueh AJ, Brennan MS, O'Connor L, Milla L, Wilcox S, Tai L, Strasser A, Herold MJ. Cell Rep. 2015 Mar 3;10(8):1422-32. doi: 10.1016/j.celrep.2015.02.002. Epub 2015 Feb 26. PubMed 25732831.
Backbone
  Vector backbone: FUGW
  Backbone manufacturer: David Baltimore
  Total vector size (bp): 10957
  Vector type: Mammalian Expression, Lentiviral, CRISPR
Growth in bacteria
  Bacterial resistance: Ampicillin, 100 μg/mL
  Growth temperature: 37°C
  Growth strain: NEB Stable
  Copy number: High Copy
Gene/Insert
  Gene/Insert name: mu p53
  gRNA/shRNA sequence: TCCCGAGCGCTGCTCCGATGGTGA
  Species: M. musculus (mouse)
  Promoter: H1t
  Cloning method: Restriction Enzyme; 5′ cloning site BsmB1 (destroyed during cloning); 3′ cloning site BsmB1 (destroyed during cloning)
  Sequencing primers: 5′ CAGACATACAAACTAAAGAAT
Terms and licenses: Academic/Nonprofit Terms; Industry Terms: Not Available to Industry
How to cite: FgH1tUTG_mup53_Ex5 was a gift from Marco Herold (Addgene plasmid # 85535 ; http://n2t.net/addgene:85535 ; RRID:Addgene_85535)
